>Addgene plasmid #212057 | 5'-3xFLAG Gse1+exon minimal CMV pCDNA5 | addgene full sequence | sequence record 421016 | Addgene NGS Result
ACGTACCTTCTCTATCACTGATAGGGAGCTCGAGACGTGTCGACTTCTCTATCACTGATAGGGAGACGTG
CGGCCAGCTTGGATCCCTCGAGACGCGTATATCTGGCCCGTACATCGCGAAGCAGCGCAAAACGCCTAAC
CCTAAGCAGATTCTTCATGCAATTGTCGGTCAAGCCTTGCCTTGTTGTAGCTTAAATTTTGCTCGCGCAC
TACTCAGCGACCTCCAACACACAAGCAGGGAGCAGATACTGGCTTAACTATGCGGCATCAGAGCAGATTG
TACTGAGAGTGCACCATAGGGGATCGGGAGATCTCCCGATCCGTCGACGTCAGGTGGCACTTTTCGGGGA
AATGTGCGCGGAACCCCTATTTGTTTATTTTTCTAAATACATTCAAATATGTATCCGCTCATGAGACAAT
AACCCTGATAAATGCTTCAATAATATTGAAAAAGGAAGAGTATGAGTATTCAACATTTCCGTGTCGCCCT
TATTCCCTTTTTTGCGGCATTTTGCCTTCCTGTTTTTGCTCACCCAGAAACGCTGGTGAAAGTAAAAGAT
GCTGAAGATCAGTTGGGTGCACGAGTGGGTTACATCGAACTGGATCTCAACAGCGGTAAGATCCTTGAGA
GTTTTCGCCCCGAAGAACGTTTTCCAATGATGAGCACTTTTAAAGTTCTGCTATGTGGCGCGGTATTATC
CCGTATTGACGCCGGGCAAGAGCAACTCGGTCGCCGCATACACTATTCTCAGAATGACTTGGTTGAGTAC
TCACCAGTCACAGAAAAGCATCTTACGGATGGCATGACAGTAAGAGAATTATGCAGTGCTGCCATAACCA
TGAGTGATAACACTGCGGCCAACTTACTTCTGACAACGATCGGAGGACCGAAGGAGCTAACCGCTTTTTT
GCACAACATGGGGGATCATGTAACTCGCCTTGATCGTTGGGAACCGGAGCTGAATGAAGCCATACCAAAC
GACGAGCGTGACACCACGATGCCTGTAGCAATGGCAACAACGTTGCGCAAACTATTAACTGGCGAACTAC
TTACTCTAGCTTCCCGGCAACAATTAATAGACTGGATGGAGGCGGATAAAGTTGCAGGACCACTTCTGCG
CTCGGCCCTTCCGGCTGGCTGGTTTATTGCTGATAAATCTGGAGCCGGTGAGCGTGGGTCTCGCGGTATC
ATTGCAGCACTGGGGCCAGATGGTAAGCCCTCCCGTATCGTAGTTATCTACACGACGGGGAGTCAGGCAA
CTATGGATGAACGAAATAGACAGATCGCTGAGATAGGTGCCTCACTGATTAAGCATTGGTAACTGTCAGA
CCAAGTTTACTCATATATACTTTAGATTGATTTAAAACTTCATTTTTAATTTAAAAGGATCTAGGTGAAG
ATCCTTTTTGATAATCTCATGACCAAAATCCCTTAACGTGAGTTTTCGTTCCACTGAGCGTCAGACCCCG
TAGAAAAGATCAAAGGATCTTCTTGAGATCCTTTTTTTCTGCGCGTAATCTGCTGCTTGCAAACAAAAAA
ACCACCGCTACCAGCGGTGGTTTGTTTGCCGGATCAAGAGCTACCAACTCTTTTTCCGAAGGTAACTGGC
TTCAGCAGAGCGCAGATACCAAATACTGTTCTTCTAGTGTAGCCGTAGTTAGGCCACCACTTCAAGAACT
CTGTAGCACCGCCTACATACCTCGCTCTGCTAATCCTGTTACCAGTGGCTGCTGCCAGTGGCGATAAGTC
GTGTCTTACCGGGTTGGACTCAAGACGATAGTTACCGGATAAGGCGCAGCGGTCGGGCTGAACGGGGGGT
TCGTGCACACAGCCCAGCTTGGAGCGAACGACCTACACCGAACTGAGATACCTACAGCGTGAGCTATGAG
AAAGCGCCACGCTTCCCGAAGGGAGAAAGGCGGACAGGTATCCGGTAAGCGGCAGGGTCGGAACAGGAGA
GCGCACGAGGGAGCTTCCAGGGGGAAACGCCTGGTATCTTTATAGTCCTGTCGGGTTTCGCCACCTCTGA
CTTGAGCGTCGATTTTTGTGATGCTCGTCAGGGGGGCGGAGCCTATGGAAAAACGCCAGCAACGCGGCCT
TTTTACGGTTCCTGGCCTTTTGCTGGCCTTTTGCTCACATGTTCTTTCCTGCGTTATCCCCTGATTCTGT
GGATAACCGTATTACCGCCTTTGAGTGAGCTGATACCGCTCGCCGCAGCCGAACGACCGAGCGCAGCGAG
TCAGTGAGCGAGGAAGCGGAAGAGCGCCCAATACGCAAACCGCCTCTCCCCGCGCGTTGGCCGATTCATT
AATGCAGCTGGCACGACAGGTTTCCCGACTGGAAAGCGGGCAGTGAGCGCAACGCAATTAATGTGAGTTA
GCTCACTCATTAGGCACCCCAGGCTTTACACTTTATGCTTCCGGCTCGTATGTTGTGTGGAATTGTGAGC
GGATAACAATTTCACACAGGAAACAGCTATGACCATGATTACGCCAAGCTCTAGCTAGAGGTCGACGGTA
TACAGACATGATAAGATACATTGATGAGTTTGGACAAACCACAACTAGAATGCAGTGAAAAAAATGCTTT
ATTTGTGAAATTTGTGATGCTATTGCTTTATTTGTAACCATTATAAGCTGCAATAAACAAGTTGGGGTGG
GCGAAGAACTCCAGCATGAGATCCCCGCGCTGGAGGATCATCCAGCCGGCGTCCCGGAAAACGATTCCGA
AGCCCAACCTTTCATAGAAGGCGGCGGTGGAATCGAAATCTCGTAGTACGTGCTATTCCTTTGCCCTCGG
ACGAGTGCTGGGGCGTCGGTTTCCACTATCGGCGAGTACTTCTACACAGCCATCGGTCCAGACGGCCGCG
CTTCTGCGGGCGATTTGTGTACGCCCGACAGTCCCGGCTCCGGATCGGACGATTGCGTCGCATCGACCCT
GCGCCCAAGCTGCATCATCGAAATTGCCGTCAACCAAGCTCTGATAGAGTTGGTCAAGACCAATGCGGAG
CATATACGCCCGGAGCCGCGGCGATCCTGCAAGCTCCGGATGCCTCCGCTCGAAGTAGCGCGTCTGCTGC
TCCATACAAGCCAACCACGGCCTCCAGAAGAAGATGTTGGCGACCTCGTATTGGGAATCCCCGAACATCG
CCTCGCTCCAGTCAATGACCGCTGTTATGCGGCCATTGTCCGTCAGGACATTGTTGGAGCCGAAATCCGC
GTGCACGAGGTGCCGGACTTCGGGGCAGTCCTCGGCCCAAAGCATCAGCTCATCGAGAGCCTGCGCGACG
GACGCACTGACGGTGTCGTCCATCACAGTTTGCCAGTGATACACATGGGGATCAGCAATCGCGCATATGA
AATCACGCCATGTAGTGTATTGACCGATTCCTTGCGGTCCGAATGGGCCGAACCCGCTCGTCTGGCTAAG
ATCGGCCGCAGCGATCGCATCCATGGCCTCCGCGACCGGCTGCAGAACAGCGGGCAGTTCGGTTTCAGGC
AGGTCTTGCAACGTGACACCCTGTGCACGGCGGGAGATGCAATAGGTCAGGCTCTCGCTGAACTCCCCAA
TGTCAAGCACTTCCGGAATCGGGAGCGCGGCCGATGCAAAGTGCCGATAAACATAACGATCTTTGTAGAA
ACCATCGGCGCAGCTATTTACCCGCAGGACATATCCACGCCCTCCTACATCGAAGCTGAAAGCACGAGAT
TCTTCGCCCTCCGAGAGCTGCATCAGGTCGGAGACGCTGTCGAACTTTTCGATCAGAAACTTCTCGACAG
ACGTCGCGGTGAGTTCAGGCTTTTTGGCCAAGGAAGTTCCTATACTTTCTAGAGAATAGGAACTTCGGAA
TAGGAACTTCTAGGTACGTGAACCATCACCCT
[91 nt withheld, positions 3883-3973]
G
[124 nt withheld, positions 3975-4098]
GGGGATACCCCCTAGAGCCCCAGCTGGTTCTTTCCGCCTCAGAAGCCATAGAGCCCACCGCATCCCCAGC
ATGCCTGCTATTGTCTTCCCAATCCTCCCCCTTGCTGTCCTGCCCCACCCCACCCCCCAGAATAGAATGA
CACCTACTCAGACAATGCGATGCAATTTCCTCATTTTATTAGGAAAGGACAGTGGGAGTGGCACCTTCCA
GGGTCAAGGAAGGCACGGGGGAGGGGCAAACAACAGATGGCTGGCAACTAGAAGGCACAGTCGAGGCTGA
TCAGCGGGTTTAAACGGGCCCTCTAGACTCGAGTCAGACCACTTTGTACAAGAAAGTTGGGTATCACCTC
GGATATCCCTTAAAGTAGCCCCTAGGCCAGTGCATGGTGGGCAAGGCAAGGCACTTCCGCAAGTGGTCCA
GCTCCGCCTGGAGCCGCTCCCGCTCAGAGACCATCTTCTGTTTCTGACTCCGAAGCTCCGCCATGCTGTG
AGACAGCTGCTCCGCAGTCAGGCTGAGGCTGTAGTTCTGCGCCTCCAACCGCCGGCACTGCGTCTGCAGC
ACCTGCCGCTCCAGGTTTTGCTCTTCTATGTGTTCCTGGTAAGCTTCAAAGATTGCCTCAATCCCTTGCC
ACTGGCGCCTCGGGGCTTCCTCAGCTTCCTCCTCGCTGTCCTCCTCAGAGTCCTCCTCAGAGTCCTGGTC
CGCCTCCTGCATAGGAGGGCCCTTCCTCCCCATTGGAGGCTCCTGTTGTCCATTGTGCTGGGGCAAGGGG
ACCCTGCTGGAGGACTGCAGCTCGGGAATGTTGTAGTGGATTGCCGTGTCGACTTTGTGGCTCTGCTCTG
CAGATAGCAAAGCAGAGTTCCCTTTATGCTTCTGCAGAGCCTTCTGTGTGGACTGCAGCACGGACTCGTG
GAATTGATGTGCAAACTCTTCGGCCACGAAAGGCTCCCAGGGCTTGCTCTTCCCGTTGATGCTGTGAGAC
AACGGCACAGGAATGTCCTTGGGCGCGGCGCCCCGGAGGTAATGGAGCATGCTCAGGCTCTTCTTGCCAC
CAGGGGCCTCGCTCAGCCTGGCCTTCTCACCACTGGGAGGAGCCGGCTCCTGGACTCTCAAGAGCTCCTG
GGGCCGGAGCTGTTCCAGTCTCCCGGTCTCCGTGGTCTTTGGGACATCTGACAAGGAGGCAGGGACCCCG
ACAGGCTGATCCGTCTCTAGAGGAGCTGGCTGTGTGGCTGGTTCACTCAGGGAGACGGGAGGACTGTCCC
TCGAAGAGTTTGTCACTGAGTCTGCTGCGGACAGTGCTCTCTGCTTCATGGCTCGGAGCATTTCAACAAG
CCTCTCTTTGTCTTTCCTCTTCTCCGCACTGATGTGCGTCAAGTTGAAGAAGGTCAGGAACTTCCTCTTC
TCCTCAAAGTTGGGGCTGTTGTTCATCTCGTCGGGGCTGTAGCGGGTGGACAGAGCCAGCCTGGGGGAAG
GCGTCTGTCGCTTGCACTGAACGGCAGGTGGCGACGGGCTTCTCTCTCTGAGCATCCGCCTCCGCTTCCG
GCGCTTCTGCGCCACCAGTTCCTCCTTCTGCTGTTGGGTGGTCAAGCCAAAAAGTTGCAAGAACTCTAGC
TTCTCCGAGGATGTGTCCAGTTTGAGGGGCGGCTGCTCAGCCACACAGCGGAGGTGTGCCCTGACCTCCT
CCTCGTCACTCTCGTCGTACGAGTCATCGAGGTCGTAGTAGTACCCTTTCTCCTGGGCCTCGCGCCGCCT
GCGTTCCTCCAGGTCCAGTTTGCTGACCAGCTTCCGTCGCTGCTGAAGAAACTCATCGTAGATGTAGGCT
GGATCGGGGCCCCTCGCTGTGGGGTGGCAGTACGGAGAGCCTGGTTTCAGAGGCCCACTGAGCTCCCCGA
AGGAGGTTGCCTGGGAAAGAGAGGGCCGCTGCTGGCCCAAGATGGTCTGTGTTGACTTTTCAAGTTCAGT
AAGGAAAGGCCCAGGTCCGTGGGGAAAGGTCTGAGGCTCCAGACTTCCTGCCTCCCGCGGTGGTGGTGGT
GGTGGTGGTGGCTGGTATTTGTCCAGTGGTGTGGCCTCACGCTTCCGGGGCTCCTCTGCCTTCTCTGAGC
AATAAACTCGCTCCACCTTCACCAGTGGCACGGCGGCCTGGCGGCTGGGCTCAAAAGCAGTCGGGTGGCT
ATGCAGAGAGTGGCTCTCGGCCCGCCGCGTCTCCAGAGCATTGTCCATCAGAGACACTGGGTTCCAGAGG
GCTGTGGGTACGGTGTGCTGCTGGGGCTTGGGTGAGATGAGGGGTGGAGGGCCACCAAAGTGCTGTGGGG
GTTCACGGCTGCCCTGCTCATGCCGGTTTGTTCCTGGCCTGGTGCTCTCGGGCCTGTGCTCCGCCTCTGT
GGGCACCAGGGGCCGGCCCAGGTCTAGGTGCTGCTCCAGGACCTGCTGCCGGAACTCGGACACCTGGGAC
TGGCGGTCTTCCTTCTCCTGCCGCAGGCGGCGCTGCCGTGCCAGCCACTTCTCCTCCTCGTTGGTGCGCT
GGATCAGCAGGGCGGTGGTGGCGCTGCTTCCAGGCAGAGAGAAGATGCCGTGGCTGGAGATGAGGCTGGG
CACCGTGTGGTGTGGGGCAGGCACTGGGTGCAGAGGGTGCTGCACGGGCTTGGGCGCCTGCAAGCCCACG
TCCTTCAGCTTCTCTGCTCGGGTTGGGGTCAGCTGCTCCGAGGGCTTGGGCCGCTCCTCCGTGCTGTGAC
CTCGGAGTCCGTGCAGCTCGGCCACAGGCAGGAAGGTGGTGGGCTCTAAGGCCTTGGCAGCCAGCAGCTC
CTTCTCCCTCGCCCGCTGCTCCCGCTGCCGCTCCAGCTCGCGCTCCCGTTCCTTCTCCCGCTCGCGCTCC
AGCTCCTTCTCCCGCTCCTTCTCCCGCTGCTCCCGCTCCCGCTCCTTCTCCCGCTCCCGGTCGGCCTCCC
GTTCCCGTTCCCGCTCTCGCTCTCTCTCCCGCCGCAGTTCCTCGTCCATTTGCAACCTCTCTGCACTGAG
GCTGGACATCCGCTCCGAGTGTAGCGCCGCCAGGGACGAGTGGGAGAGCTCAGGAGGATACCGTACGCCG
GAGAGATGCAGGTGCATCGCCGACGGATGCAGTGGAGGCAGGGAGCCAGGGGTGGGGATGGGGTAGAACG
GAGACCTTAAGGCTGACAGGCAATAGGAGTCATCCATCCTGAAGGCCGGGTGGGGGAATGGGTGTGGGGC
CAGGTAGCTGGGGTGATAGTAGGCTGCGGCGGTGGCTGGGTCCAGGCCAAGCGGAGGCAAGGAGGACATG
CGTAAGTCTTCAGCAGTGTGGTAGGGCCGGAAGCTTCTCAAGTAGTCCTCAGTCACCGTGCTGGGGGGCA
CCACATGGTGCACAGGCCGCTGGAGGTTGAGTGGTTGGAAGCGGGAGTCCTGTACAACTGAGCCGGGGGA
AAGGCCAAAGGGGTACGGGGTGCTGAGTAGGTGGGAGGGGATGGCGGGGCCCGCAGCCTTTTCCTGGGCG
AGAGGTGGCTCCACCAATAGGCGCTCCCGACCACTGCTGCTGCCTCGTGAGCCAGAGTCCTGGCGGCTCT
CGCTTCTCCAGACTCCATTGACGGTTTTAGTGGGGGCAATAGTGACCACTGGGGGAGTGCTGGGGACACT
GTGACCCCCGGGGGGGACGATGATGGGGCCCATGGGCACTCGTTTGGGCGTGCTAGCTGGAGAGCTATGG
TTGGTGGCTGGAGAGGACACTGGAGATGACTCGCTGCTCAGTGAGGACCCTCTGGGCTCCTCTGCCTGTT
TGGCGAGCTTGCGCAGTGCGGCAGCAAAGCTGGAGGATGGAGCGGCCTGGGCCGACAGCGTACTGCTGGT
GGCCGGGCTACCGGTGGGCACCAGGGCGCCATTGAGTGGCGAGGGGGTGAGGGGGTTGACGGTGGCGGTG
GTCCTGGTCGCCGTGGAAAGCATCCCTATGGAAGGGGACTTGGGCTCATGGCTCATGCCTGGTAAGTAAT
AGAGAGGCGGCTTCAGTCCGAAGGTGCCAACTTTTTTGTACAAACTTGTCTTGTCATCGTCATCCTTGTA
ATCGATGTCATGATCATATGTATCACCGTCATGGTCTTTGTAGTCCATGGTGGAAGCTTAAGTTTAAACG
CTAGAGGATCCAGCCTCCGCGGAGGCTGGATCGGTCCCGGTGTCTTCTATGGAGGTCAAAACAGCGTGGA
TGGCGTCTCCAGGCGATCTGACGGTTCACTAAACGAGCTCTGCTTATATAGGGGGTACCTTCTCTATCAC
TGATAGGGAGCTCGAGACGTGTCGACTTCTCTATCACTGATAGGGAGACGTTCTAG
Features (pLannotate 1.2.2; 24 found; start..end, strand, type, name):
      8..28      -  promoter       tight TRE promoter (fragment): Tet-responsive promoter PTight, consisting of seven tet operator sequences followed by the minimal CMV promoter
     45..65      -  promoter       tight TRE promoter (fragment): Tet-responsive promoter PTight, consisting of seven tet operator sequences followed by the minimal CMV promoter
    246..298     +  misc_feature   bom (fragment): basis of mobility region from pBR322
    357..461     +  promoter       AmpR promoter: bla
    462..1322    +  CDS            AmpR: β-lactamase; bla; confers resistance to ampicillin, carbenicillin, and related antibiotics
   1493..2081    +  rep_origin     ori: high-copy-number ColE1/pMB1/pBR322/pUC origin of replication
   2264..2356    +  CDS            lacI (fragment): lac repressor; lacI; The lac repressor binds to the lac operator to inhibit transcription in E. coli. This inhibition can be relieved by adding lactose or isopropyl-β-D-thiogalactopyranoside (IPTG).
   2369..2390    +  protein_bind   CAP binding site: CAP binding activates transcription in the presence of cAMP. E. coli catabolite activator protein
   2405..2435    +  promoter       lac promoter: promoter for the E. coli lac operon
   2443..2459    +  protein_bind   lac operator: The lac repressor binds to the lac operator to inhibit transcription in E. coli. This inhibition can be relieved by adding lactose or isopropyl-β-D-thiogalactopyranoside (IPTG). lac repressor encoded by lacI
   2532..2653    -  polyA_signal   SV40 poly(A) signal: SV40 polyadenylation signal
   2648..2773    -  CDS            ble (fragment): BLE_KLEPN - Experimental evidence at protein level: Swiss-Prot protein existence level 1. Binding protein with a strong affinity to the bleomycin family of antibiotics. Binds to CL990; an antimitotic-antibiotic compound. From Klebsiella pneumoniae.
   2783..3805    -  CDS            HygR: hygromycin B phosphotransferase confers resistance to hygromycin
   3813..3860    -  protein_bind   FRT: FLP-mediated recombination occurs in the 8-bp core sequence TCTAGAAA (Turan and Bode, 2011). FLP recombinase from the Saccharomyces cerevisiae 2μ plasmid
   3865..4098    -  rep_origin     f1 ori (fragment) (sequence partly withheld): f1 bacteriophage origin of replication; arrow indicates direction of (+) strand synthesis
   4119..4140    -  promoter       SV40 promoter (fragment): SV40 enhancer and early promoter
   4144..4368    -  polyA_signal   bGH poly(A) signal: bovine growth hormone polyadenylation signal
   4416..4440    +  protein_bind   attB2: mutant version of attB; recombination site for the Gateway® BP reaction BP Clonase™
   4445..8077    -  CDS            Gse1: GSE1_MOUSE - Also known as Kiaa0182. Experimental evidence at protein level: Swiss-Prot protein existence level 1. From Mus musculus (Mouse).
   8119..8136    -  protein_bind   attB1 (fragment): mutant version of attB; core recombination site for the Gateway® BP reaction BP Clonase™
   8138..8161    -  CDS            FLAG: FLAG® epitope tag, followed by an enterokinase cleavage site
   8305..8350    -  promoter       TRE3GV promoter (fragment): 3rd-generation Tet-responsive promoter that can be activated by binding of Tet-On® 3G, optimized for retroviral and lentiviral vectors
   8358..8378    -  promoter       tight TRE promoter (fragment): Tet-responsive promoter PTight, consisting of seven tet operator sequences followed by the minimal CMV promoter
   8395..8415    -  promoter       tight TRE promoter (fragment): Tet-responsive promoter PTight, consisting of seven tet operator sequences followed by the minimal CMV promoter
