[The description below was written by a language model from this plasmid's Addgene catalogue record and pLannotate feature annotations shown in this document.]
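Description:
5'-3xFLAG Gse1+exon minimal CMV pCDNA5 is a mammalian expression plasmid of about 8.4 kb, built on a pcDNA5-type FRT backbone and made by a Gateway LR reaction. It is propagated in E. coli at high copy from a ColE1/pUC-type origin under ampicillin selection (AmpR with its bla promoter). Remnants of lac regulatory sequences and a partial f1 origin are also annotated in the backbone.

The payload is the mouse Gse1 coding sequence in the isoform that includes a 108-nucleotide alternative exon. It is flanked by attB1 and attB2 sites left by Gateway recombination and fused at its N-terminus to a FLAG epitope. The name specifies 3xFLAG, although the annotation software flagged only a single FLAG unit. Upstream of the tag, spanning the plasmid's numbering origin, lie several fragments matching tet-responsive promoters (tet operator repeats joined to a minimal CMV promoter), so transcription should depend on a tetracycline-controlled transactivator. This fits the stated use in N2a cells expressing rtTA3. A bGH polyadenylation signal terminates the transcript.

Next to the expression cassette sit an FRT site and a hygromycin phosphotransferase gene with an SV40 poly(A) signal. No promoter is annotated directly upstream of this gene. In Flp-In-style systems, FLP-mediated recombination into a genomic FRT site places such a promoterless marker behind a resident promoter, allowing hygromycin selection of single-copy integrants at a defined locus. According to the record, the construct is used to integrate the exon-included Gse1 isoform into N2a FRT rtTA3 cells. The associated study examined how alternative exons remodel protein interaction networks, where the FLAG tag would serve for detection or affinity purification.
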