Addgene plasmid #212057: 5'-3xFLAG Gse1+exon minimal CMV pCDNA5
Purpose: LR vector for integration of Gse1+ex(108nt) into N2a FRT rtTA3 expression cells
Depositing lab: Benjamin Blencowe. Depositing organization: University of Toronto. Publication: Systematic analysis of alternative exon-dependent interactome remodeling reveals multitasking functions of gene regulatory factors. Roth JF, Braunschweig U, Wu M, Li JD, Lin ZY, Larsen B, Weatheritt RJ, Gingras AC, Blencowe BJ. Mol Cell. 2023 Dec 7;83(23):4222-4238.e10. doi: 10.1016/j.molcel.2023.10.034. PubMed 38065061.
Backbone
  Vector backbone: 5'-3xFLAG minimal CMV pCDNA5
  Vector type: Mammalian Expression
Growth in bacteria
  Bacterial resistance: Ampicillin, 100 μg/mL
  Growth temperature: 37°C
  Growth strain: DH5alpha
  Copy number: High Copy
Gene/Insert
  Gene/Insert name: Gse1+ex(108nt) (alt name: NP_941073.2)
  Species: M. musculus (mouse)
  Entrez Gene: Gse1 (a.k.a. MGC58013, mKIAA0182, 2210013I18Rik)
  Cloning method: Gateway Cloning
Terms and licenses: Academic/Nonprofit Terms; Industry Terms: Not Available to Industry
How to cite: 5'-3xFLAG Gse1+exon minimal CMV pCDNA5 was a gift from Benjamin Blencowe (Addgene plasmid # 212057 ; http://n2t.net/addgene:212057 ; RRID:Addgene_212057)
